>Addgene plasmid #139220 | pPD479 CMV MCS (TUPV9) | addgene full sequence | sequence record 324955 | Addgene NGS Result
GACGGATCGGGAGATCGAAGACGGCTTCAATTAACCGAACTGACGGCCATCAAGGAAGATCTGGGGAGGT
CGCTGAGTAGTGCGCGAGCAAAATTTAAGCTACAACAAGGCAAGGCTTGACCGACAATTGCATGAAGAAT
CTGCTTAGGGTTAGGCGTTTTGCGCTGCTTCGCGATGTACGGGCCAGATATACGCGTTGACATTGATTAT
TGACTAGTTATTAATAGTAATCAATTACGGGGTCATTAGTTCATAGCCCATATATGGAGTTCCGCGTTAC
ATAACTTACGGTAAATGGCCCGCCTGGCTGACCGCCCAACGACCCCCGCCCATTGACGTCAATAATGACG
TATGTTCCCATAGTAACGCCAATAGGGACTTTCCATTGACGTCAATGGGTGGAGTATTTACGGTAAACTG
CCCACTTGGCAGTACATCAAGTGTATCATATGCCAAGTACGCCCCCTATTGACGTCAATGACGGTAAATG
GCCCGCCTGGCATTATGCCCAGTACATGACCTTATGGGACTTTCCTACTTGGCAGTACATCTACGTATTA
GTCATCGCTATTACCATGGTGATGCGGTTTTGGCAGTACATCAATGGGCGTGGATAGCGGTTTGACTCAC
GGGGATTTCCAAGTCTCCACCCCATTGACGTCAATGGGAGTTTGTTTTGGCACCAAAATCAACGGGACTT
TCCAAAATGTCGTAACAACTCCGCCCCATTGACGCAAATGGGCGGTAGGCGTGTACGGTGGGAGGTCTAT
ATAAGCAGAGCTCTCTGGCTAACTAGAGAACCCACTGCTTACTGGCTTATCGAAATTAATACGACTCACT
ATAGGGAGTCCCAAGCTGGCTAGCGTTTAAACTTAAGCTTGGTACCGAGCTCGGATCCACTAGTCCAGTG
TGGTGGAATTCTGCAGATATCCAGCACAGTGGCGGCCGCTCGAGTCTAGAGGGCCCGTTTAAACCCGCTG
ATCAGCCTCGACTGTGCCTTCTAGTTGCCAGCCATCTGTTGTTTGCCCCTCCCCCGTGCCTTCCTTGACC
CTGGAAGGTGCCACTCCCACTGTCCTTTCCTAATAAAATGAGGAAATTGCATCGCATTGTCTGAGTAGGT
GTCATTCTATTCTGGGGGGTGGGGTGGGGCAGGACAGCAAGGGGGAGGATTGGGAAGTCAATAGCAGGCA
TGCTGGGGATGCGGTGGGCTCTATGGCTTCTGAGGCAGGTCGAACTTCTTCTCGGTCGCATGAGGCTGAG
CGCATCGCGATAAGCTCTAGAGGGACAGCCCCCCCCCAAAGCCCCCAGGGATGTAATTACGTCCCTCCCC
CGCTAGGGGGCAGCAGCGAGCCGCCCGGGGCTCCGCTCCGGTCCGGCGCTCCCCCCGCATCCCCGAGCCG
GCAGCGTGCGGGGACAGCCCGGGCACGGGGAAGGTGGCACGGGATCGCTTTCCTCTGAACGCTTCTCGCT
GCTCTTTGAGCCTGCAGACACCTGGGGGGATACGGGGAAAAAGCTTTAGGCTGAAAGAGAGATTTAGAAT
GACAGAATCATAGAACGGCCTGCGTACGGATGGGGCTCTAGCTCTAGAGCTTGATATCGAATTCCTGCAG
CCCCGCTAGAGGGACAGCCCCCCCCCAAAGCCCCCAGGGATGTAATTACGTCCCTCCCCCGCTAGGGGGC
AGCAGCGAGCCGCCCGGGGCTCCGCTCCGGTCCGGCGCTCCCCCCGCATCCCCGAGCCGGCAGCGTGCGG
GGACAGCCCGGGCACGGGGAAGGTGGCACGGGATCGCTTTCCTCTGAACGCTTCTCGCTGCTCTTTGAGC
CTGCAGACACCTGGGGGGATACGGGGAAAAAGCTTTAGGCTGAAAGAGAGATTTAGAATGACAGAATCAT
AGAACGGCCTGGGCGCGCCTGGTGGCGAACGATCAACAGACGGGAGAGGAGACAAGTCTTCGCTGACAGC
GACCGGACTCTAGGGGGTATCCCC
[124 nt withheld, positions 1985-2108]
C
[91 nt withheld, positions 2110-2200]
A
[49 nt withheld, positions 2202-2250]
CCTTTGACGTTGGAGTCCACGTTCTTT
[37 nt withheld, positions 2278-2314]
ACCCTATCTCGGTCTATTCTTTTGATTTATAAGGGATTTTGCCGATTTCGGCCTATTGGTTAAAAAATGA
GCTGATTTAACAAAAATTTAACGCGAATTAATTCTGTGGAATGTGTGTCAGTTAGGCTCAATTAGTCAGC
AACCATAGTCCCGCCCCTAACTCCGCCCATCCCGCCCCTAACTCCGCCCAGTTCCGCCCATTCTCCGCCC
CATGGCTGACTAATTTTTTTTATTTATGCAGAGGCCGAGGCCGCCTCTGCCTCTGAGCTATTCCAGAAGT
AGTGAGGAGGCTTTTTTGGAGGCCTAGGCTTTTGCAAAAAGCTCCCGGGAGCTTGTATATCCATTTTCGG
AGGTTGGGCTTCGGAATCGTTTTCCGGGACGCCGGCTGGATGATCCTCCAGCGCGGGGATCTCATGCTGG
AGTTCTTCGCCCACCCCAACTTGTTTATTGCAGCTTATAATGGTTACAAATAAAGCAATAGCATCACAAA
TTTCACAAATAAAGCATTTTTTTCACTGCATTCTAGTTGTGGTTTGTCCAAACTCATCAATGTATCTTAT
CATGTCTGTATACCGTCGACCTCTAGCTAGAGCTTGGCGTAATCATGGTCATAGCTGTTTCCTGTGTGAA
ATTGTTATCCGCTCACAATTCCACACAACATACGAGCCGGAAGCATAAAGTGTAAAGCCTGGGGTGCCTA
ATGAGTGAGCTAACTCACATTAATTGCGTTGCGCTCACTGCCCGCTTTCCAGTCGGGAAACCTGTCGTGC
CAGCTGCATTAATGAATCGGCCAACGCGCGGGGAGAGGCGGTTTGCGTATTGGGCGCTCTTCCGCTTCCT
CGCTCACTGACTCGCTGCGCTCGGTCGTTCGGCTGCGGCGAGCGGTATCAGCTCACTCAAAGGCGGTAAT
ACGGTTATCCACAGAATCAGGGGATAACGCAGGAAAGAACATGTGAGCAAAAGGCCAGCAAAAGGCCAGG
AACCGTAAAAAGGCCGCGTTGCTGGCGTTTTTCCATAGGCTCCGCCCCCCTGACGAGCATCACAAAAATC
GACGCTCAAGTCAGAGGTGGCGAAACCCGACAGGACTATAAAGATACCAGGCGTTTCCCCCTGGAAGCTC
CCTCGTGCGCTCTCCTGTTCCGACCCTGCCGCTTACCGGATACCTGTCCGCCTTTCTCCCTTCGGGAAGC
GTGGCGCTTTCTCATAGCTCACGCTGTAGGTATCTCAGTTCGGTGTAGGTCGTTCGCTCCAAGCTGGGCT
GTGTGCACGAACCCCCCGTTCAGCCCGACCGCTGCGCCTTATCCGGTAACTATCGTCTTGAGTCCAACCC
GGTAAGACACGACTTATCGCCACTGGCAGCAGCCACTGGTAACAGGATTAGCAGAGCGAGGTATGTAGGC
GGTGCTACAGAGTTCTTGAAGTGGTGGCCTAACTACGGCTACACTAGAAGAACAGTATTTGGTATCTGCG
CTCTGCTGAAGCCAGTTACCTTCGGAAAAAGAGTTGGTAGCTCTTGATCCGGCAAACAAACCACCGCTGG
TAGCGGTGGTTTTTTTGTTTGCAAGCAGCAGATTACGCGCAGAAAAAAAGGATCTCAAGAAGATCCTTTG
ATCTTTTCTACGGGGTCTGACGCTCAGTGGAACGAAAACTCACGTTAAGGGATTTTGGTCATGAGATTAT
CAAAAAGGATCTTCACCTAGATCCTTTTAAATTAAAAATGAAGTTTTAAATCAATCTAAAGTATATATGA
GTAAACTTGGTCTGACAGTTACCAATGCTTAATCAGTGAGGCACCTATCTCAGCGATCTGTCTATTTCGT
TCATCCATAGTTGCCTGACTCCCCGTCGTGTAGATAACTACGATACGGGAGGGCTTACCATCTGGCCCCA
GTGCTGCAATGATACCGCGAGATCCACGCTCACCGGCTCCAGATTTATCAGCAATAAACCAGCCAGCCGG
AAGGGCCGAGCGCAGAAGTGGTCCTGCAACTTTATCCGCCTCCATCCAGTCTATTAATTGTTGCCGGGAA
GCTAGAGTAAGTAGTTCGCCAGTTAATAGTTTGCGCAACGTTGTTGCCATTGCTACAGGCATCGTGGTGT
CACGCTCGTCGTTTGGTATGGCTTCATTCAGCTCCGGTTCCCAACGATCAAGGCGAGTTACATGATCCCC
CATGTTGTGCAAAAAAGCGGTTAGCTCCTTCGGTCCTCCGATCGTTGTCAGAAGTAAGTTGGCCGCAGTG
TTATCACTCATGGTTATGGCAGCACTGCATAATTCTCTTACTGTCATGCCATCCGTAAGATGCTTTTCTG
TGACTGGTGAGTACTCAACCAAGTCATTCTGAGAATAGTGTATGCGGCGACCGAGTTGCTCTTGCCCGGC
GTCAATACGGGATAATACCGCGCCACATAGCAGAACTTTAAAAGTGCTCATCATTGGAAAACGTTCTTCG
GGGCGAAAACTCTCAAGGATCTTACCGCTGTTGAGATCCAGTTCGATGTAACCCACTCGTGCACCCAACT
GATCTTCAGCATCTTTTACTTTCACCAGCGTTTCTGGGTGAGCAAAAACAGGAAGGCAAAATGCCGCAAA
AAAGGGAATAAGGGCGACACGGAAATGTTGAATACTCATACTCTTCCTTTTTCAATATTATTGAAGCATT
TATCAGGGTTATTGTCTCATGAGCGGATACATATTTGAATGTATTTAGAAAAATAAACAAATAGGGGTTC
CGCGCACATTTCCCCGAAAAGTGCCACCTGACGTC
Features (pLannotate 1.2.2; 18 found; start..end, strand, type, name):
    199..578     +  enhancer       CMV enhancer: human cytomegalovirus immediate early enhancer
    579..782     +  promoter       CMV promoter: human cytomegalovirus (CMV) immediate early promoter
    778..811     +  LTR            5' LTR (truncated) (fragment): truncated 5' long terminal repeat (LTR) from HIV-1
    827..845     +  promoter       T7 promoter: promoter for bacteriophage T7 RNA polymerase
    992..1103    +  polyA_signal   bGH poly(A) signal: bovine growth hormone polyadenylation signal
   1588..1613    -  misc_feature   MCS (fragment): pBluescript multiple cloning site
   1985..2413    +  rep_origin     f1 ori (sequence partly withheld): f1 bacteriophage origin of replication; arrow indicates direction of (+) strand synthesis
   2418..2440    +  promoter       SV40 promoter (fragment): SV40 enhancer and early promoter
   2441..2632    +  promoter       SV40 promoter: SV40 early promoter
   2659..2757    +  CDS            ble (fragment): BLE_KLEPN - Experimental evidence at protein level: Swiss-Prot protein existence level 1. Binding protein with a strong affinity to the bleomycin family of antibiotics. Binds to CL990; an antimitotic-antibiotic compound. From Klebsiella pneumoniae.
   2752..2873    +  polyA_signal   SV40 poly(A) signal: SV40 polyadenylation signal
   2946..2962    -  protein_bind   lac operator: The lac repressor binds to the lac operator to inhibit transcription in E. coli. This inhibition can be relieved by adding lactose or isopropyl-β-D-thiogalactopyranoside (IPTG). lac repressor encoded by lacI
   2970..3000    -  promoter       lac promoter: promoter for the E. coli lac operon
   3015..3036    -  protein_bind   CAP binding site: CAP binding activates transcription in the presence of cAMP. E. coli catabolite activator protein
   3049..3141    -  CDS            lacI (fragment): lac repressor; lacI; The lac repressor binds to the lac operator to inhibit transcription in E. coli. This inhibition can be relieved by adding lactose or isopropyl-β-D-thiogalactopyranoside (IPTG).
   3324..3912    -  rep_origin     ori: high-copy-number ColE1/pMB1/pBR322/pUC origin of replication
   4083..4943    -  CDS            AmpR: β-lactamase; bla; confers resistance to ampicillin, carbenicillin, and related antibiotics
   4944..5048    -  promoter       AmpR promoter: bla
