[The description below was written by a language model from this plasmid's Addgene catalogue record and pLannotate feature annotations shown in this document.]
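Description:
pPD479 CMV MCS (TUPV9) is an empty mammalian expression backbone from a mammalian modular cloning (mMoClo) system, recorded as transcription unit position vector 9 and built on a Golden Gate-adapted pcDNA-type backbone (pPD005). It is about 5.1 kb and is maintained in E. coli at high copy through a ColE1/pUC-type origin, with selection by ampicillin through the β-lactamase gene and its native promoter. An f1 origin is also present, a common pcDNA carry-over that allows single-stranded DNA production.

The expression cassette consists of the human cytomegalovirus immediate early enhancer and promoter, followed by a T7 promoter, a cloning region and the bovine growth hormone polyadenylation signal. No gene is inserted; the multiple cloning site between promoter and poly(A) signal is meant to receive a coding sequence for strong constitutive expression in mammalian cells. The short "HIV-1 LTR" hit just after the CMV promoter is only a few dozen bases and is most likely an annotation artefact of sequence similarity rather than a functional viral element. Downstream, an SV40 early promoter and SV40 poly(A) signal flank only a small fragment of a bleomycin-resistance gene, so the table does not support a functional mammalian selection marker. Fragments of lac regulatory sequence and a pBluescript-type MCS are backbone remnants.

As a position vector in a hierarchical assembly scheme, it would typically be used to build a single CMV-driven transcription unit that can then be combined with units from other positions into multi-gene constructs. The Golden Gate sites themselves are not annotated in the feature table. It was deposited as part of a toolkit for composing genetic programs in mammalian cells.
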