Addgene plasmid #139220: pPD479 CMV MCS (TUPV9)
Purpose: (Empty Backbone) mMoClo TUPV9, with CMV promoter and an MCS
Depositing lab: Joshua Leonard. Depositing organization: Northwestern University. Publication: The COMET toolkit for composing customizable genetic programs in mammalian cells. Donahue PS, Draut JW, Muldoon JJ, Edelstein HI, Bagheri N, Leonard JN. Nat Commun. 2020 Feb 7;11(1):779. doi: 10.1038/s41467-019-14147-5. PubMed 32034124.
Backbone
  Vector backbone: pPD005 pcDNA Golden Gate
  Vector type: Mammalian Expression, Synthetic Biology
Growth in bacteria
  Bacterial resistance: Ampicillin, 100 μg/mL
  Growth temperature: 37°C
  Growth strain: DH5alpha
  Copy number: High Copy
Gene/Insert
  Gene/Insert name: None
Terms and licenses: Academic/Nonprofit Terms; Industry Terms: Not Available to Industry
Depositor comments: Leonard Lab plasmid reference number: L1493
How to cite: pPD479 CMV MCS (TUPV9) was a gift from Joshua Leonard (Addgene plasmid # 139220 ; http://n2t.net/addgene:139220 ; RRID:Addgene_139220)
